Addgene plasmid #86391: pGL3_zfh1_CP-candidate_luc+
Purpose: Luciferase validation vector, where candidates are inserted at the position of the core promoter. The candidates responsiveness to the upstream enhancer is reflected by luciferase activity
Depositing lab: Alexander Stark. Depositing organization: Research Institute of Molecular Pathology (IMP). Publication: Genome-wide assessment of sequence-intrinsic enhancer responsiveness at single-base-pair resolution. Arnold CD, Zabidi MA, Pagani M, Rath M, Schernhuber K, Kazmar T, Stark A. Nat Biotechnol. 2016 Dec 26. doi: 10.1038/nbt.3739. PubMed 28024147.
Backbone
  Vector backbone: pGL3
  Backbone manufacturer: Promega
  Backbone size w/o insert (bp): 4779
  Vector type: Luciferase
Growth in bacteria
  Bacterial resistance: Ampicillin, 100 μg/mL
  Growth temperature: 37°C
  Growth strain: DH5alpha
  Copy number: High Copy
Gene/Insert
  Gene/Insert name: D. melanogaster zfh1 enhancer
  Species: D. melanogaster (fly)
  Insert size (bp): 862
  Cloning method: Restriction Enzyme; 5′ cloning site unknown (unknown if destroyed); 3′ cloning site unknown (unknown if destroyed)
  Sequencing primers: 5′ RVprimer3
Terms and licenses: Academic/Nonprofit Terms; Industry Terms: Not Available to Industry
How to cite: pGL3_zfh1_CP-candidate_luc+ was a gift from Alexander Stark (Addgene plasmid # 86391 ; http://n2t.net/addgene:86391 ; RRID:Addgene_86391)
