[The description below was written by a language model from this plasmid's Addgene catalogue record.]
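Description:
pGL3_zfh1_CP-candidate_luc+ is a luciferase reporter plasmid built on the Promega pGL3 backbone (about 4.8 kb without insert) and designed to validate candidate core promoter sequences. It is propagated as a high-copy plasmid in E. coli under ampicillin selection. The record lists no other selectable marker, and no feature table is provided, so the exact origin of replication, polyadenylation signals and other backbone elements are not itemised here.

The recorded insert is an 862 bp enhancer from the Drosophila melanogaster zfh1 locus, introduced by restriction cloning at sites that are not documented. As described in the catalogue entry, this enhancer sits upstream of the position where a core promoter would normally drive the luc+ firefly luciferase gene, and that position is left as a cloning slot for candidate sequences. The vector therefore inverts the logic of a conventional enhancer assay: the enhancer is held constant while the core promoter is varied. Luciferase output then reports how well each inserted candidate can receive and convert the activating input of the zfh1 enhancer into transcription.

The construct serves as a one-by-one validation tool for sequences identified in genome-wide screens of sequence-intrinsic enhancer responsiveness, allowing individual candidates to be compared quantitatively by luciferase activity. The record does not state which cell type is used for the assays, what placeholder (if any) occupies the candidate position in the deposited plasmid, or which normalisation control accompanies it.
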