>Addgene plasmid #86391 | pGL3_zfh1_CP-candidate_luc+ | addgene partial sequence | sequence record 173962 | Addgene Partial NGS Result
AAAAAAAAAAAAAAAACTAAATTCCAAGTGAGTAGTTTACTCTTAGTCACTATCGAGTGTGTGCTGTTTG
TTTTTCGAAATATGCATATCTTAGCTACTTGCGTTGCTGTTTTTTTTTTTTTTTTTTTTTTGACGATTTG
TCAACAGGAAATATGCATAAGGTTGGCTCGGGATCCGGATCGGATGGCATGGGGTTTGATTGGATGCCGT
ACTTGGCACCGCACTGCCGTTATCGGTTGGCTCATTTCCCGTTAGCCGCGAACAAAGCCCACGCATTGTG
CTACGACCGCCGTGATGTGTTCAAAGATCAAGTGCCCCCAGAACCATCTCCTGCCATCCCTGCCATCCCT
GCCCGCCTGCATCCATCGCGGGCATTCAGATTCCGACTGCGCATGAGCAGCGGTCTCCAACACGTAAGCA
AGTGGAAGGCGAGGGATAAGAACAAGTAACTTCTCTCTTATCGGACGCTTCCAGGAATTTCGATCCTCGC
ACCGCATTCCGCAGGTTTAGTCACTGGATTCCACGGCTTTTCGAGTCGATTGTCCCAAGAAACATTATTT
TGGACATGTGACTCACTGACTCAAAGCTATTATCACTTCTCGGACATATGCGTGTATATAAAATATTTTT
AAACATTATTAGGTATACTATAAACTCTGCCTCATTCATGCCTACAGAACTTCAGCCTTGACATTCTATA
TATAGAAACCCTTACTACGTCTTTACTCTTTAAATAGTTCTTTGGATATTATATTAGCACATTGATGTGC
TTTTTTTTTGGATGGTTGTGTCCAACTCACGGTACCGAGCTCTTACGCGTCCATGCATGCTATGGGAATT
CCCATCAGACGTCTGGCTCGAGATCTGCGATCGAGCTCGCCCGGGGATCGAGCGCAGCGGTATAAAAGGG
CGCGGGGTGGCTGAGAGCATCAGTTGTGAATGAATGTTCGAGCCGAGCAGACGTGCCGCTGCCTTCGTTA
ATATCCTTTGAATAAGCCAACTTTGAATCACAAGACGCATACCAAACCCTGCAGGAAGCTTGGCATTCCG
GTACTGTTGGTAAAGCCACCATGGAAGACGCCAAAAACATAAAGAAAGGCCCGGCGCCATTCTATCCGCT
GGAAGATGGAACCGCTGGAGAGCAACTGCATAAGGCTATGAAGAGATACGCCCTGGTTCCTGGAACAATT
GCTTTTACAGATGCACATATCGAGGTGGACATCACTTACGCTGAGTACTTCGAAATGTCCGTTCGGTTGG
CAGAAGCTATGAAACGATATGGGCTGAATACAAATCACAGAATCGTCGTATGCAGTGAAAACTCTCTTCA
ATTCTTTATGCCGGTGTTGGGCGCGTTATTTATCGGAGTTGCAGTTGCGCCCGCGAACGACATTTATAAT
GAACGTGAATTGCTCAACAGTATGGGCATTTCGCAGCCTACCGTGGTGTTCGTTTCCAAAAAGGGGTTGC
AAAAAATTTTGAACGTGCAAAAAAAGCTCCCAATCATCCAAAAAATTATTATCATGGATTCTAAAACGGA
TTACCAGGGATTTCAGTCGATGTACACGTTCGTCACATCTCATCTACCTCCCGGTTTTAATGAATACGAT
TTTGTGCCAGAGTCCTTCGATAGGGACAAGACAATTGCACTGATCATGAACTCCTCTGGATCTACTGGTC
TGCCTAAAGGTGTCGCTCTGCCTCATAGAACTGCCTGCGTGAGATTCTCGCATGCCAGAGATCCTATTTT
TGGCAATCAAATCATTCCGGATACTGCGATTTTAAGTGTTGTTCCATTCCATCACGGTTTTGGAATGTTT
ACTACACTCGGATATTTGATATGTGGATTTCGAGTCGTCTTAATGTATAGATTTGAAGAAGAGCTGTTTC
TGAGGAGCCTTCAGGATTACAAGATTCAAAGTGCGCTGCTGGTGCCAACCCTATTCTCCTTCTTCGCCAA
AAGCACTCTGATTGACAAATACGATTTATCTAATTTACACGAAATTGCTTCTGGTGGCGCTCCCCTCTCT
AAGGAAGTCGGGGAAGCGGTTGCCAAGAGGTTCCATCTGCCAGGTATCAGGCAAGGATATGGGCTCACTG
AGACTACATCAGCTATTCTGATTACACCCGAGGGGGATGATAAACCGGGCGCGGTCGGTAAAGTTGTTCC
ATTTTTTGAAGCGAAGGTTGTGGATCTGGATACCGGGAAAACGCTGGGCGTTAATCAAAGAGGCGAACTG
TGTGTGAGAGGTCCTATGATTATGTCCGGTTATGTAAACAATCCGGAAGCGACCAACGCCTTGATTGACA
AGGATGGATGGCTACATTCTGGAGACATAGCTTACTGGGACGAAGACGAACACTTCTTCATCGTTGACCG
CCTGAAGTCTCTGATTAAGTACAAAGGCTATCAGGTGGCTCCCGCTGAATTGGAATCCATCTTGCTCCAA
CACCCCAACATCTTCGACGCAGGTGTCGCAGGTCTTCCCGACGATGACGCCGGTGAACTTCCCGCCGCCG
TTGTTGTTTTGGAGCACGGAAAGACGATGACGGAAAAAGAGATCGTGGATTACGTCGCCAGTCAAGTAAC
AACCGCGAAAAAGTTGCGCGGAGGAGTTGTGTTTGTGGACGAAGTACCGAAAGGTCTTACCGGAAAACTC
GACGCAAGAAAAATCAGAGAGATCCTCATAAAGGCCAAGAAGGGCGGAAAGATCGCCGTGTAATTCTAGA
GTCGGGGCGGCCGGCCGCTTCGAGCAGACATGATAAGATACATTGATGAGTTTGGACAAACCACAACTAG
AATGCAGTGAAAAAAATGCTTTATTTGTGAAATTTGTGATGCTATTGCTTTATTTGTAACCATTATAAGC
TGCAATAAACAAGTTAACAACAACAATTGCATTCATTTTATGTTTCAGGTTCAGGGGGAGGTGTGGGAGG
TTTTTTAAAGCAAGTAAAACCTCTACAAATGTGGTAAAATCGATAAGGATCCGTCGACCGATGCCCTTGA
GAGCCTTCAACCCAGTCAGCTCCTTCCGGTGGGCGCGGGGCATGACTATCGTCGCCGCACTTATGACTGT
CTTCTTTATCATGCAACTCGTAGGACAGGTGCCGGCAGCGCTCTTCCGCTTCCTCGCTCACTGACTCGCT
GCGCTCGGTCGTTCGGCTGCGGCGAGCGGTATCAGCTCACTCAAAGGCGGTAATACGGTTATCCACAGAA
TCAGGGGATAACGCAGGAAAGAACATGTGAGCAAAAGGCCAGCAAAAGGCCAGGAACCGTAAAAAGGCCG
CGTTGCTGGCGTTTTTCCATAGGCTCCGCCCCCCTGACGAGCATCACAAAAATCGACGCTCAAGTCAGAG
GTGGCGAAACCCGACAGGACTATAAAGATACCAGGCGTTTCCCCCTGGAAGCTCCCTCGTGCGCTCTCCT
GTTCCGACCCTGCCGCTTACCGGATACCTGTCCGCCTTTCTCCCTTCGGGAAGCGTGGCGCTTTCTCATA
GCTCACGCTGTAGGTATCTCAGTTCGGTGTAGGTCGTTCGCTCCAAGCTGGGCTGTGTGCACGAACCCCC
CGTTCAGCCCGACCGCTGCGCCTTATCCGGTAACTATCGTCTTGAGTCCAACCCGGTAAGACACGACTTA
TCGCCACTGGCAGCAGCCACTGGTAACAGGATTAGCAGAGCGAGGTATGTAGGCGGTGCTACAGAGTTCT
TGAAGTGGTGGCCTAACTACGGCTACACTAGAAGAACAGTATTTGGTATCTGCGCTCTGCTGAAGCCAGT
TACCTTCGGAAAAAGAGTTGGTAGCTCTTGATCCGGCAAACAAACCACCGCTGGTAGCGGTGGTTTTTTT
GTTTGCAAGCAGCAGATTACGCGCAGAAAAAAAGGATCTCAAGAAGATCCTTTGATCTTTTCTACGGGGT
CTGACGCTCAGTGGAACGAAAACTCACGTTAAGGGATTTTGGTCATGAGATTATCAAAAAGGATCTTCAC
CTAGATCCTTTTAAATTAAAAATGAAGTTTTAAATCAATCTAAAGTATATATGAGTAAACTTGGTCTGAC
AGTTACCAATGCTTAATCAGTGAGGCACCTATCTCAGCGATCTGTCTATTTCGTTCATCCATAGTTGCCT
GACTCCCCGTCGTGTAGATAACTACGATACGGGAGGGCTTACCATCTGGCCCCAGTGCTGCAATGATACC
GCGAGACCCACGCTCACCGGCTCCAGATTTATCAGCAATAAACCAGCCAGCCGGAAGGGCCGAGCGCAGA
AGTGGTCCTGCAACTTTATCCGCCTCCATCCAGTCTATTAATTGTTGCCGGGAAGCTAGAGTAAGTAGTT
CGCCAGTTAATAGTTTGCGCAACGTTGTTGCCATTGCTACAGGCATCGTGGTGTCACGCTCGTCGTTTGG
TATGGCTTCATTCAGCTCCGGTTCCCAACGATCAAGGCGAGTTACATGATCCCCCATGTTGTGCAAAAAA
GCGGTTAGCTCCTTCGGTCCTCCGATCGTTGTCAGAAGTAAGTTGGCCGCAGTGTTATCACTCATGGTTA
TGGCAGCACTGCATAATTCTCTTACTGTCATGCCATCCGTAAGATGCTTTTCTGTGACTGGTGAGTACTC
AACCAAGTCATTCTGAGAATAGTGTATGCGGCGACCGAGTTGCTCTTGCCCGGCGTCAATACGGGATAAT
ACCGCGCCACATAGCAGAACTTTAAAAGTGCTCATCATTGGAAAACGTTCTTCGGGGCGAAAACTCTCAA
GGATCTTACCGCTGTTGAGATCCAGTTCGATGTAACCCACTCGTGCACCCAACTGATCTTCAGCATCTTT
TACTTTCACCAGCGTTTCTGGGTGAGCAAAAACAGGAAGGCAAAATGCCGCAAAAAAGGGAATAAGGGCG
ACACGGAAATGTTGAATACTCATACTCTTCCTTTTTCAATATTATTGAAGCATTTATCAGGGTTATTGTC
TCATGAGCGGATACATATTTGAATGTATTTAGAAAAATAAACAAATAGGGGTTCCGCGCACATTTCCCCG
AAAAGTGCCACCTG
[124 nt withheld, positions 5055-5178]
C
[91 nt withheld, positions 5180-5270]
A
[49 nt withheld, positions 5272-5320]
CCTTTGACGTTGGAGTCCACGTTCTTT
[37 nt withheld, positions 5348-5384]
ACCCTATCTCGGTCTATTCTTTTGATTTATAAGGGATTTTGCCGATTTCGGCCTATTGGTTAAAAAATGA
GCTGATTTAACAAAAATTTAACGCGAATTTTAACAAAATATTAACGCTTACAATTTGCCATTCGCCATTC
AGGCTGCGCAACTGTTGGGAAGGGCGATCGGTGCGGGCCTCTTCGCTATTACGCCAGCCCAAGCTACCAT
GATAAGTAAGTAATATTAAGGTACGGGAGGTACTTGGAGCGGCCGCAATAAAATATCTTTATTTTCATTA
CATCTGTGTGTTGGTTTTTTGTGTGAATCGATAGTACTAACATACGCTCTCCATCAAAACAAAACGAAAC
AAAACAAACTAGCAAAATAGGCTGTCCCCAGTGCAAGTGCAGGTGCCAGAACATTTCTCTATCGATAGGT
ACCTTAAAAGTGCCAGTGCTTGTGGCGTGCACGGAGAAAAAAACCTTGAGGTCATATTTGAAA
